>Addgene plasmid #54915 | mApple-Keratin-17 | depositor partial sequence | sequence record 85305 | insert sequence
GACGTCAGATCCGCTAGCACCATGAGCTTCACCACTCGCTCCACCTTCTCCACCAACTACCGGTCCCTGG
GCTCTGTCCAGGCGCCCAGCTACGGCGCCCGGCCGGTCAGCAGCGCGGCCAGCGTCTATGCAGGCGCTGG
GGGCTCTGGTTCCCGGATCTCCGTGTCCCGCTCCACCAGCTTCAGGGGCGGCATGGGGTCCGGGGGCCTG
GCCACCGGGATAGCCGGGGGTCTGGCAGGAATGGGAGGCATCCAGAACGAGAAGGAGACCATGCAAAGCC
TGAACGACCGCCTGGCCTCTTACCTGGACAGAGTGAGGAGCCTGGAGACCGAGAACCGGAGGCTGGAGAG
CAAAATCCGGGAGCACTTGGAGAAGAAGGGACCCCAGGTCAGAGACTGGAGCCATTACTTCAAGATCATC
GAGGACCTGAGGGCTCAGATCTTCGCAAATACTGTGGACAATGCCCGCATCGTTCTGCAGATTGACAATG
CCCGTCTTGCTGCTGATGACTTTAGAGTCAAGTATGAGACAGAGCTGGCCATGCGCCAGTCTGTGGAGAA
CGACATCCATGGGCTCCGCAAGGTCATTGATGACACCAATATCACACGACTGCAGCTGGAGACAGAGATC
GAGGCTCTCAAGGAGGAGCTGCTCTTCATGAAGAAGAACCACGAAGAGGAAGTAAAAGGCCTACAAGCCC
AGATTGCCAGCTCTGGGTTGACCGTGGAGGTAGATGCCCCCAAATCTCAGGACCTCGCCAAGATCATGGC
AGACATCCGGGCCCAATATGACGAGCTGGCTCGGAAGAACCGAGAGGAGCTAGACAAGTACTGGTCTCAG
CAGATTGAGGAGAGCACCACAGTGCTCACCACACAGTCTGCTGAGGTTGGAGCTGCTGAGACGACGCTCA
CAGAGCTGAGACGTACAGTCCAGTCCTTGGAGATCGACCTGGACTCCATGAGAAATCTGAAGGCCAGCTT
GGAGAACAGCCTGAGGGAGGTGGAGGCCCGCTACGCCCTACAGATGGAGCAGCTCAACGGGATCCTGCTG
CACCTTGAGTCAGAGCTGGCACAGACCCGGGCAGAGGGACAGCGCCAGGCCCAGGAGTATGAGGCCCTGC
TGAACATCAAGGTCAAGCTGGAGGCTGAGATCGCCACCTACCGCCGCCTGCTGGAAGATGGCGAGGACTT
TAATCTTGGTGATGCCTTGGACAGCAGCAACTCCATGCAAACCATCCAAAAGACCACCACCCGCCGGATA
GTGGATGGCAAAGTGGTGTCTGAGACCAATGACACCAAAGTTCTGAGGCATCGAATTCTGCAGTCGACGG
TACCGCGGGCCCGGGATCCACCGGTCGCCACCATGGTGAGCAAGGGCGAGGAGAATAACATGGCCATCAT
CAAGGAGTTCATGCGCTTCAAGGTGCACATGGAGGGCTCCGTGAACGGCCACGAGTTCGAGATCGAGGGC
GAGGGCGAGGGCCGCCCCTACGAGGCCTTTCAGACCGCTAAGCTGAAGGTGACCAAGGGTGGCCCCCTGC
CCTTCGCCTGGGACATCCTGTCCCCTCAGTTCATGTACGGCTCCAAGGTCTACATTAAGCACCCAGCCGA
CATCCCCGACTACTTCAAGCTGTCCTTCCCCGAGGGCTTCAGGTGGGAGCGCGTGATGAACTTCGAGGAC
GGCGGCATTATTCACGTTAACCAGGACTCCTCCCTGCAGGACGGCGTGTTCATCTACAAGGTGAAGCTGC
GCGGCACCAACTTCCCCTCCGACGGCCCCGTAATGCAGAAGAAGACCATGGGCTGGGAGGCCTCCGAGGA
GCGGATGTACCCCGAGGACGGCGCCCTGAAGAGCGAGATCAAGAAGAGGCTGAAGCTGAAGGACGGCGGC
CACTACGCCGCCGAGGTCAAGACCACCTACAAGGCCAAGAAGCCCGTGCAGCTGCCCGGCGCCTACATCG
TCGACATCAAGTTGGACATCGTGTCCCACAACGAGGACTACACCATCGTGGAACAGTACGAACGCGCCGA
GGGCCGCCACTCCACCGGCGGCATGGACGAGCTGTACAAGTAAGCGGCCGCGACTCTAGATCATAATCAG
CCATACCACATT
