>Addgene plasmid #54915 | mApple-Keratin-17 | addgene partial sequence | sequence record 101106 | C-ter-GFP 5'-CTCCTCGCCCTTGCTCAC-3'
CGTCGACTGCAGAATTCGATGCCTCAGAACTTTGGTGTCATTGGTCTCAGACACCACTTTGCCATCCACT
ATCCGGCGGGTGGTGGTCTTTTGGATGGTTTGCATGGAGTTGCTGCTGTCCAAGGCATCACCAAGATTAA
AGTCCTCGCCATCTTCCAGCAGGCGGCGGTAGGTGGCGATCTCAGCCTCCAGCTTGACCTTGATGTTCAG
CAGGGCCTCATACTCCTGGGCCTGGCGCTGTCCCTCTGCCCGGGTCTGTGCCAGCTCTGACTCAAGGTGC
AGCAGGATCCCGTTGAGCTGCTCCATCTGTAGGGCGTAGCGGGCCTCCACCTCCCTCAGGCTGTTCTCCA
AGCTGGCCTTCAGATTTCTCATGGAGTCCAGGTCGATCTCCAAGGACTGGACTGTACGTCTCAGCTCTGT
GAGCGTCGTCTCAGCAGCTCCAACCTCAGCAGACTGTGTGGTGAGCACTGTGGTGCTCTCCTCAATCTGC
TGAGACCAGTACTTGTCTAGCTCCTCTCGGTTCTTCCGAGCCAGCTCGTCATATTGGGCCCGGATGTCTG
CCATGATCTTGGCGAGGTCCTGAGATTTGGGGGCATCTACCTCCACGGTCAACCCAGAGCTGGCAATCTG
GGCTTGTAGGCCTTTTACTTCCTCTTCGTGGTTCTTCTTCATGAAGAGCAGCTCCTCCTTGAGAGCCTCG
ATCTCTGTCTCCAGCTGCAGTCGTGTGATATTGGTGTCATCAATGACCTTGCGGAGCCCATGGATGTCGT
TCTCCACAGACTGGCGCATGGCCAGCTCTGTCTCATACTTGACTCTAAAGTCATCAGCAGCAAGACGGGC
ATTGTCAATCTGCAGAACGATGCGGGCATTGTCCACAGTATTTGCGAAGATCTGAGCCCTCAGGTCCTCG
ATGATCTTGAAGTAATGGCTCCAGTCTCTGACCTGG
