[The description below was written by a language model from this plasmid's Addgene catalogue record.]
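Description:
mApple-Keratin-17 is a mammalian expression plasmid for visualising intermediate filaments with a red-orange fluorescent fusion protein. Despite its name, the record explicitly notes that the insert is human keratin 18 (KRT18), not keratin 17; the "17" may refer to something other than the keratin type, but the record does not explain it. The keratin coding sequence carries a V282L substitution relative to the reference transcript. It is placed in an mApple backbone of about 4.75 kb (without insert), with mApple recorded as a C-terminal tag on the backbone, so that keratin 18 is expressed with the fluorescent protein fused to its carboxy terminus.

Expression is driven by the CMV promoter, a strong constitutive promoter in most mammalian cell lines. The listed 3′ sequencing primer implies an SV40 polyadenylation signal downstream of the fusion, although no feature table is provided to confirm the layout. The plasmid is maintained at high copy in E. coli under kanamycin selection, and the neomycin resistance marker allows G418 selection of stably transfected mammalian cells. The origin of replication and cloning method are not stated.

Once expressed, the fusion is expected to incorporate into the keratin intermediate filament network, labelling it for fluorescence microscopy. mApple is recorded with excitation at 568 nm and emission at 592 nm, making the construct suited to live or fixed cell imaging of cytoskeletal organisation. These wavelengths also allow it to be combined with green or far-red probes in multicolour experiments.
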