Addgene plasmid #54915: mApple-Keratin-17
Purpose: Note- This plasmid contains Keratin 18. Localization: Intermediate Filaments, Excitation: 568, Emission: 592
Depositing lab: Michael Davidson. Depositing organization: Florida State University, Tallahassee.
Backbone
  Vector backbone: mApple
  Backbone size w/o insert (bp): 4750
  Vector type: Mammalian Expression
  Selectable markers: Neomycin (select with G418)
Growth in bacteria
  Bacterial resistance: Kanamycin, 50 μg/mL
  Growth temperature: 37°C
  Growth strain: DH5alpha
  Copy number: High Copy
Gene/Insert
  Gene/Insert name: Keratin (alt name: NM_199187.1)
  Species: H. sapiens (human)
  Mutation: V282L
  Entrez Gene: KRT18 (a.k.a. CK-18, CYK18, K18)
  Promoter: CMV
  Tag / fusion protein: mApple (C terminal on backbone)
  Cloning method: Unknown
  Sequencing primers: 5′ CMV-F; 3′ SV40pA-R
Terms and licenses: Academic/Nonprofit Terms; Industry Terms: Not Available to Industry
Depositor comments: . Excitation = 568; Emission = 592
How to cite: mApple-Keratin-17 was a gift from Michael Davidson (Addgene plasmid # 54915 ; http://n2t.net/addgene:54915 ; RRID:Addgene_54915)
